Addgene plasmid #39081: MLYCD
Purpose: Bacterial expression for structure determination; may not be full ORF
Depositing lab: Nicola Burgess-Brown. Depositing organization: University of Oxford.
Backbone
  Vector backbone: pNIC28-Bsa4
  Backbone manufacturer: SGC
  Vector type: Bacterial Expression
Growth in bacteria
  Bacterial resistance: Kanamycin, 50 μg/mL
  Growth temperature: 37°C
  Growth strain: Mach1
  Copy number: Low Copy
Gene/Insert
  Gene/Insert name: MLYCD (alt names: malonyl-CoA decarboxylase; PDB:2YGW)
  Species: H. sapiens (human)
  Insert size (bp): 1447
  Mutation: Surface mutant for crystallisation E19A, K20A, E239A, E240A, K241A
  Entrez Gene: MLYCD (a.k.a. MCD)
  Tag / fusion protein: His Tev (N terminal on insert)
  Cloning method: Ligation Independent Cloning
  Sequencing primers: 5′ T7; 3′ T7-term
Terms and licenses: Academic/Nonprofit Terms; Industry Terms: Not Available to Industry
How to cite: MLYCD was a gift from Nicola Burgess-Brown (Addgene plasmid # 39081 ; http://n2t.net/addgene:39081 ; RRID:Addgene_39081)
