[The description below was written by a language model from this plasmid's Addgene catalogue record.]
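Description:
MLYCD is a bacterial expression plasmid built on the pNIC28-Bsa4 backbone from the SGC, designed to produce recombinant human malonyl-CoA decarboxylase in E. coli for structural studies. It is maintained as a low-copy plasmid under kanamycin selection. The record does not explicitly list the promoter or origin of replication. However, the listed sequencing primers, T7 at the 5′ end and T7-term at the 3′ end, indicate that the insert lies between a T7 promoter and T7 terminator. That arrangement would call for an expression host supplying T7 RNA polymerase, whereas the recorded Mach1 strain serves for propagation.

The insert is a roughly 1.4 kb fragment of the human MLYCD coding sequence, introduced by ligation-independent cloning. The record cautions that it may not be the full open reading frame, as is common for constructs whose boundaries are trimmed to favour soluble, crystallisable protein. It is fused at its N terminus to a histidine tag followed by a TEV protease cleavage site. This allows capture by immobilised metal affinity chromatography and subsequent removal of the tag. The protein carries five alanine substitutions (E19A, K20A, E239A, E240A and K241A), described as surface mutations for crystallisation. Replacing clusters of flexible charged lysine and glutamate side chains in this way is a surface-entropy-reduction strategy meant to promote crystal contacts. The entry links the construct to a deposited crystal structure of malonyl-CoA decarboxylase. Its main use is therefore overexpression and purification of this engineered enzyme for crystallography and related biophysical or biochemical work. No feature table was provided, so finer details of the vector cannot be confirmed.
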