>Addgene plasmid #39081 | MLYCD | depositor partial sequence | sequence record 49139 | MLYCD sequence 1447 bps
ATGCACCATCATCATCATCATTCTTCTGGTGTAGATCTGGGTACCGAGAACCTGTACTTCCAATCCATGG
ACGAGCTGCTGCGCCGCGCGGTGCCGCCGACGCCGGCCTACGAGCTGCGCGCAGCAACACCGGCGCCCGC
CGAGGGTCAGTGCGCGGACTTCGTGAGCTTCTACGGTGGGCTGGCCGAGACGGCCCAGCGGGCCGAACTG
CTGGGCCGCCTGGCGCGGGGCTTCGGCGTGGACCACGGCCAGGTGGCGGAGCAGAGCGCCGGCGTGCTCC
ATCTGCGCCAGCAGCAGCGGGAGGCGGCGGTGCTGCTGCAGGCCGAGGACCGGCTGCGCTACGCGCTGGT
GCCGCGCTATCGCGGCCTCTTCCACCACATCAGCAAGCTGGACGGCGGCGTGCGCTTCCTGGTGCAGCTG
CGGGCCGACCTGCTGGAGGCGCAGGCCCTCAAGCTGGTGGAGGGGCCGGACGTCCGGGAAATGAATGGGG
TGCTGAAAGGAATGCTCTCAGAATGGTTTTCCCCCGGGTTCCTGAACCTAGAACGGGTTACCTGGCATTC
ACCGTGTGAAGTGCTTCAGAAAATCAGTGAGGCTGAGGCTGTGCATCCTGTAAAAAACTGGATGGACATG
AAGCGCCGCGTTGGGCCCTACAGAAGGTGTTACTTCTTTTCTCACTGTTCGACCCCTGGGGAGCCCCTGG
TCGTTTTGCACGTGGCACTGACTGGTGACATCTCCAGCAACATCCAGGCAATCGTGAAGGAACATCCTCC
ATCAGAAACAGCAGCTGCTAACAAAATCACTGCTGCGATCTTTTATTCCATCAGCTTGACCCAGCAGGGA
CTCCAAGGGGTGGAGCTGGGAACATTCCTCATAAAGCGAGTCGTCAAGGAGTTGCAGAGAGAGTTTCCTC
ACCTTGGGGTGTTTTCAAGTCTGTCACCTATACCTGGTTTCACCAAATGGCTTCTGGGGCTTCTGAACTC
GCAAACGAAGGAGCATGGGAGGAATGAACTCTTTACAGATTCGGAATGTAAGGAAATCTCGGAGATCACA
GGTGGCCCCATTAACGAGACCCTCAAGCTCCTCCTCAGCAGCAGCGAGTGGGTGCAGTCGGAGAAGCTGG
TGCGGGCGCTGCAGACTCCGCTGATGAGGCTGTGCGCCTGGTACCTGTATGGAGAGAAGCACCGCGGCTA
CGCGCTGAACCCCGTGGCCAACTTCCACCTGCAGAACGGGGCGGTGCTGTGGCGCATCAACTGGATGGCG
GATGTGAGCCTCAGAGGCATCACCGGCTCCTGCGGCCTGATGGCCAACTACCGCTACTTCCTGGAGGAGA
CGGGCCCCAACAGCACCTCCTACCTCGGCTCCAAGATCATCAAAGCCTCTGAGCAGGTCCTCAGCCTAGT
GGCCCAGTTTCAAAAGAACTGACAGTAAAGGTGGATACGGATCCGAA
