>Addgene plasmid #39081 | MLYCD | addgene partial sequence | sequence record 51826 | T7_term
TTAGCAGCCGGATCTCAGTGGTGGTGGTGGTGGTGCTCGAGTGCGGCCGCAAGCTTGTCGACGGAGCTCG
AATTCGGATCCGTATCCACCTTTACTGTCAGTTCTTTTGAAACTGGGCCACTAGGCTGAGGACCTGCTCA
GAGGCTTTGATGATCTTGGAGCCGAGGTAGGAGGTGCTGTTGGGGCCCGTCTCCTCCAGGAAGTAGCGGT
AGTTGGCCATCAGGCCGCAGGAGCCGGTGATGCCTCTGAGGCTCACATCCGCCATCCAGTTGATGCGCCA
CAGCACCGCCCCGTTCTGCAGGTGGAAGTTGGCCACGGGGTTCAGCGCGTAGCCGCGGTGCTTCTCTCCA
TACAGGTACCAGGCGCACAGCCTCATCAGCGGAGTCTGCAGCGCCCGCACCAGCTTCTCCGACTGCACCC
ACTCGCTGCTGCTGAGGAGGAGCTTGAGGGTCTCGTTAATGGGGCCACCTGTGATCTCCGAGATTTCCTT
ACATTCCGAATCTGTAAAGAGTTCATTCCTCCCATGCTCCTTCGTTTGCGAGTTCAGAAGCCCCAGAAGC
CATTTGGTGAAACCAGGTATAGGTGACAGACTTGAAAACACCCCAAGGTGAGGAAACTCTCTCTGCAACT
CCTTGACGACTCGCTTTATGAGGAATGTTCCCAGCTCCACCCCTTGGAGTCCCTGCTGGGTCAAGCTGAT
GGAATAAAAGATCGCAGCAGTGATTTTGTTAGCAGCTGCT
