>Addgene plasmid #39081 | MLYCD | addgene partial sequence | sequence record 51827 | T7 5'-TAATACGACTCACTATAGGG-3'
TCCCCTCTAGAAATAATTTTGTTTAACTTTAAGAAGGAGATATACATATGCACCATCATCATCATCATTC
TTCTGGTGTAGATCTGGGTACCGAGAACCTGTACTTCCAATCCATGGACGAGCTGCTGCGCCGCGCGGTG
CCGCCGACGCCGGCCTACGAGCTGCGCGCAGCAACACCGGCGCCCGCCGAGGGTCAGTGCGCGGACTTCG
TGAGCTTCTACGGTGGGCTGGCCGAGACGGCCCAGCGGGCCGAACTGCTGGGCCGCCTGGCGCGGGGCTT
CGGCGTGGACCACGGCCAGGTGGCGGAGCAGAGCGCCGGCGTGCTCCATCTGCGCCAGCAGCAGCGGGAG
GCGGCGGTGCTGCTGCAGGCCGAGGACCGGCTGCGCTACGCGCTGGTGCCGCGCTATCGCGGCCTCTTCC
ACCACATCAGCAAGCTGGACGGCGGCGTGCGCTTCCTGGTGCAGCTGCGGGCCGACCTGCTGGAGGCGCA
GGCCCTCAAGCTGGTGGAGGGGCCGGACGTCCGGGAAATGAATGGGGTGCTGAAAGGAATGCTCTCAGAA
TGGTTTTCCTCCGGGTTCCTGAACCTAGAACGGGTTACCTGGCATTCACCGTGTGAAGTGCTTCAGAAAA
TCAGTGAGGCTGAGGCTGTGCATCCTGTAAAAAACTGGATGGACATGAAGCGCCGCGTTGGGCCCTACAG
AAGGTGTTACTTCTTTTCTCACTGTTCGACCCCTGGGGAGCCCCTGGTCGTTTTGCACGTGGCACTGACT
GGTGACATCTCCAGCAACATCCAGGCAATCGTGAAGGAACATCCTCCATCAGAAACAGCAGCTGCTAACA
AAATCACTGCTGCGATCTTTTATTCCATCAGCTTGACCCAGCAGGGACTCCAAGGGGTGGAGCTGGGAAC
ATTCCT
